>Addgene plasmid #46856 | pMA3228 | depositor full sequence | sequence record 66372 | pMA3228 sequence 8036 bps
GATCTCCCGATCCCCTATGGTGCACTCTCAGTACAATCTGCTCTGATGCCGCATAGTTAAGCCAGTATCT
GCTCCCTGCTTGTGTGTTGGAGGTCGCTGAGTAGTGCGCGAGCAAAATTTAAGCTACAACAAGGCAAGGC
TTGACCGACAATTGCATGAAGAATCTGCTTAGGGTTAGGCGTTTTGCGCTGCTTCGCGATGTACGGGCCA
GATATACGCGCGCGTTGACATTGATTATTGACTAGCTAGTTATTAATAGTAATCAATTACGGGGTCATTA
GTTCATAGCCCATATATGGAGTTCCGCGTTACATAACTTACGGTAAATGGCCCGCCTGGCTGACCGCCCA
ACGACCCCCGCCCATTGACGTCAATAATGACGTATGTTCCCATAGTAACGCCAATAGGGACTTTCCATTG
ACGTCAATGGGTGGAGTATTTACGGTAAACTGCCCACTTGGCAGTACATCAAGTGTATCATATGCCAAGT
ACGCCCCCTATTGACGTCAATGACGGTAAATGGCCCGCCTGGCATTATGCCCAGTACATGACCTTATGGG
ACTTTCCTACTTGGCAGTACATCTACGTATTAGTCATCGCTATTACCATGGTGATGCGGTTTTGGCAGTA
CATCAATGGGCGTGGATAGCGGTTTGACTCACGGGGATTTCCAAGTCTCCACCCCATTGACGTCAATGGG
AGTTTGTTTTGGCACCAAAATCAACGGGACTTTCCAAAATGTCGTAACAACTCCGCCCCATTGACGCAAA
TGGGCGGTAGGCGTGTACGGTGGGAGGTCTATAGACCAGATCTGAGCCTGGGAGCTCTCTGGCTAACTAG
GGAACCCACTGCTTAAGCCTCAATAAAGCTTGCCTTGAGTGCTTCAAGTAGTGTGTGCCCGTCTGTTGTG
TGACTCTGGTAACTAGAGATCCCTCAGACCCTTTTAGTCAGTGTGGAAAATCTCTAGCAGTGGCGCCCGA
ACAGGGACTTGAAAGCGAAAGGGAAACCAGAGGAGCTCTCTCGACGCAGGACTCGGCTTGCTGAAGCGCG
CACGGCAAGAGGCGAGGGGCGGCGACTGGTGAGTACGCCAAAAATTTTGACTAGCGGAGGCTAGAAGGAG
AGAGATGGGTGCGAGAGCGTCAGTATTAAGCGGGGGAGAATTAGATCGCGATGGGAAAAAATTCGGTTAA
GGCCAGGGGGAAAGAAAAAATATAAATAAACATATAGTATGGGCAAGCAGGGAGCTAGAACGATTCGCAG
TTAATCCTGGCCTGTTAGAAACATCAGAAGGCTGTAGACAAATACTGGGACAGCTACAACCATCCCTTCA
GACAGGATCAGAAGAACTTAGATCATTATATAATACAGTAGCAACCCTCTATTGTGTGCATCAAAGGATA
GAGATAAAAGACACCAAGGAAGCTTTAGACAAGATAGAGGAAGAGCAAAACAAAAGTAAGACCACCGCAC
AGCAAGCGGCCGGCCGCGCTGATCTTCAGACCTGGAGGAGGAGATATGAGGGACAATTGGAGAAGTGAAT
TATATAAATATAAAGTAGTAAAAATTGAACCATTAGGAGTAGCACCCACCAAGGCAAAGAGAAGAGTGGT
GCAGAGAGAAAAAAGAGCAGTGGGAATAGGAGCTTTGTTCCTTGGGTTCTTGGGAGCAGCAGGAAGCACT
ATGGGCGCAGCGTCAATGACGCTGACGGTACAGGCCAGACAATTATTGTCTGGTATAGTGCAGCAGCAGA
ACAATTTGCTGAGGGCTATTGAGGCGCAACAGCATCTGTTGCAACTCACAGTCTGGGGCATCAAGCAGCT
CCAGGCAAGAATCCTGGCTGTGGAAAGATACCTAAAGGATCAACAGCTCCTGGGGATTTGGGGTTGCTCT
GGAAAACTCATTTGCACCACTGCTGTGCCTTGGAATGCTAGTTGGAGTAATAAATCTCTGGAACAGATTT
GGAATCACACGACCTGGATGGAGTGGGACAGAGAAATTAACAATTACACAAGCTTAATACACTCCTTAAT
TGAAGAATCGCAAAACCAGCAAGAAAAGAATGAACAAGAATTATTGGAATTAGATAAATGGGCAAGTTTG
TGGAATTGGTTTAACATAACAAATTGGCTGTGGTATATAAAATTATTCATAATGATAGTAGGAGGCTTGG
TAGGTTTAAGAATAGTTTTTGCTGTACTTTCTATAGTGAATAGAGTTAGGCAGGGATATTCACCATTATC
GTTTCAGACCCACCTCCCAACCCCGAGGGGACCCGACAGGCCCGAAGGAATAGAAGAAGAAGGTGGAGAG
AGAGACAGAGACAGATCCATTCGATTAGTGAACGGATCGGCACTGCGTGCGCCAATTCGACAAATGGCAG
TATTCATCCACAATTTTAAAAGAAAAGGGGGGATTGGGGGGTACAGTGCAGGGGAAAGAATAGTAGACAT
AATAGCAACAGACATACAAACTAAAGAATTACAAAAACAAATTACAAAAATTCAAAATTTTCGGGTTTAT
TACAGGGACAGCAGAGATCCAGTTTGGTTAGTACCGGGCCGGCCCGCTCTAGCTAGACGTATTACCGCCA
GACCTCGAGTTTACTCCCTATCAGTGATAGAGAACGTATGTCGAGTTTACTCCCTATCAGTGATAGAGAA
CGATGTCGAGTTTACTCCCTATCAGTGATAGAGAACGTATGTCGAGTTTACTCCCTATCAGTGATAGAGA
ACGTATGTCGAGTTTACTCCCTATCAGTGATAGAGAACGTATGTCGAGTTTATCCCTATCAGTGATAGAG
AACGTATGTCGAGTTTACTCCCTATCAGTGATAGAGAACGTATGTCGAGGTAGGCGTGTACGGTGGGAGG
CCTATATAAGCAGAGCTCGTTTAGTGAACCGTCAGATCGCCTGGAGAATTCGCCACCATGAGGATCGACG
GCCACAGGCAGGTGGTGAGCAATGCCACAGCCCAGCCTGGCCCCCTGCTGAGGCCTGCTGACATGCAGGC
CAGGGCCCTCCAGGACCTGTTTGATGCCCAGGGAGTGGGAGTGCCTGTGGAGCATGCCCTGAGGATGCAG
GCTGTGGCCAGGCAGACCAACACAGTGTTTGGCATCAGGCCTGTGGAGAGGATTGTGACCACCCTGATTG
AGGAGGGCTTCCCCACCATGGGCTTCTCTGTGAAGGGCAAGAGCAGCAACTGGGGCCCCCAGGCTGGCTT
CATCTGTGTGGACCAGCACCTGAGCAAGAGGGAGGACAGGGACACAGCTGAGATCAGGAAGCTGAACCTG
GCTGTGGCCAAGGGCATGGATGGAGGAGCCTACACCCAGACAGACCTGAGGATCAGCAGGCAGAGGCTGG
CTGAGCTGGTGAGGAACTTTGGCCTGGTGGCTGATGGAGTGGGCCCTGTGAGGCTGCTGACAGCCCAGGG
CCCCTCTGGCAAGAGGTATGAGTTTGAGGCCAGGCAGGAGGCTGATGGCCTGTACAGGATCAGCAGGCTG
GGCAGGAGCGAGGCCGTGCAGGTGCTGGCCAGCCCCGCCTGCGGCCTGGCCATGACCGCCGACTACGACC
TGTTCCTGGTGGCCCCCAGCATCGAGGCCCACGGCAGCGGCGGCCTGGACGCCAGGAGGAACACCGCCGT
GAGGTACACCCCCCTGGGCGCCAAGGACCCCCTGAGCGAGGACGGCTTCTACGGCAGGGAGGACATGGCC
AGGGGCAACATCACCCCCAGGACCAGGCAGCTGGTGGACGCCCTGAACGACTGCCTGGGCAGGGGCGAGC
ACAGGGAGATGTTCCACCACAGCGACGACGCCGGCAACCCCGGCAGCCACATGGGCGACAACTTCCCCGC
CACCTTCTACCTGCCCAGGGCGATGGAGCACAGGGTGGGCGAGGAGAGCGTGAGGTTCGACGAGGTGTGC
GTGGTGGCCGACAGGAAGAGCTTCAGCCTGCTGGTGGAGTGCATCAAGGGCAACGGCTACCACTTCACCG
CCCACCCCGACTGGAACGTGCCCCTGAGGCCCGGCTTCCAGGAGGCCCTGGACTTCTTCCAGAGGAAGGT
GGAGCTGGTTGGGGAGCAGAAACTCATCAGCGAGGAGGACCTGGGAGTGCAGGTGGAAACCATCTCCCCA
GGAGACGGGCGCACCTTCCCCAAGCGCGGCCAGACCTGTGTGGTGCACTACACCGGGATGCTTGGAGATG
GAAAGAAAGTCGATTCCTCTCGGGACAGAAACAAGCCCTTTAAGTTTATGCTAGGCAAGCAGGAGGTGAT
CCGAGGCTGGGAAGAAGGGGTTGCCCAGATGAGTGTGGGTCAGGGAGCCAAACTGACTATATCTCCAGAT
TATGCCTATGGTGCCACTGGGCACCCAGGCATCATCCCACCACATGCCACTCTCGTCTTCGATGTGGAGC
TTCTGGAACTGGAATAAATGCAGGAATTGATGGCCGCCACCGCGGTGGAGGACCCTGTGGAATGTGTGTC
AGTTAGGGTGTGGAAAGTCCCCAGGCTCCCCAGCAGGCAGAAGTATGCAAAGCATGCATCTCAATTAGTC
AGCAACCAGGTGTGGAAAGTCCCCAGGCTCCCCAGCAGGCAGAAGTATGCAAAGCATGCATCTCAATTAG
TCAGCAACCATAGTCCCGCCCCTAACTCCGCCCATCCCGCCCCTAACTCCGCCCAGTTCCGCCCATTCTC
CGCCCCATGGCTGACTAATTTTTTTTATTTATGCAGAGGCCGAGGCCGCCTCGGCCTCTGAGCTATTCCA
GAAGTAGTGAGGAGGCTTTTTTGGAGGCCTAGGCTTTTGCAAAAAGCTAGCTTACCATGACCGAGTACAA
GCCCACGGTGCGCCTCGCCACCCGCGACGACGTCCCCAGGGCCGTACGCACCCTCGCCGCCGCGTTCGCC
GACTACCCCGCCACGCGCCACACCGTCGATCCGGACCGCCACATCGAGCGGGTCACCGAGCTGCAAGAAC
TCTTCCTCACGCGCGTCGGGCTCGACATCGGCAAGGTGTGGGTCGCGGACGACGGCGCCGCGGTGGCGGT
CTGGACCACGCCGGAGAGCGTCGAAGCGGGGGCGGTGTTCGCCGAGATCGGCCCGCGCATGGCCGAGTTG
AGCGGTTCCCGGCTGGCCGCGCAGCAACAGATGGAAGGCCTCCTGGCGCCGCACCGGCCCAAGGAGCCCG
CGTGGTTCCTGGCCACCGTCGGCGTCTCGCCCGACCACCAGGGCAAGGGTCTGGGCAGCGCCGTCGTGCT
CCCCGGAGTGGAGGCGGCCGAGCGCGCCGGGGTGCCCGCCTTCCTGGAGACCTCCGCGCCCCGCAACCTC
CCCTTCTACGAGCGGCTCGGCTTCACCGTCACCGCCGACGTCGAGGTGCCCGAAGGACCGCGCACCTGGT
GCATGACCCGCAAGCCCGGTGCCTGACGCCCGCCCCACGACCCGCAGCGCCCGACCGAAAGGAGCGCACG
ACCCCATGCATCGATACCGTCAATTCGATTAAGTCGAGGGTCGATCGACCTCGATCGAGACCTAGAAAAA
CATGGAGCAATCACAAGTAGCAATACAGCAGCTACCAATGCTGATTGTGCCTGGCTAGAAGCACAAGAGG
AGGAGGAGGTGGGTTTTCCAGTCACACCTCAGGTACCTTTAAGACCAATGACTTACAAGGCAGCTGTAGA
TCTTAGCCACTTTTTAAAAGAAAAGGGGGGACTGGAAGGGCTAATTCACTCCCAACGAAGACAAGATATC
CTTGATCTGTGGATCTACCACACACAAGGCTACTTCCCTGATTGGCAGAACTACACACCAGGGCCAGGGA
TCAGATATCCACTGACCTTTGGATGGTGCTACAAGCTAGTACCAGTTGAGCAAGAGAAGGTAGAAGAAGC
CAATGAAGGAGAGAACACCCGCTTGTTACACCCTGTGAGCCTGCATGGGATGGATGACCCGGAGAGAGAA
GTATTAGAGTGGAGGTTTGACAGCCGCCTAGCATTTCATCACATGGCCCGAGAGCTGCATCCGGACTGTA
CTGGGTCTCTCTGGTTAGACCAGATCTGAGCCTGGGAGCTCTCTGGCTAACTAGGGAACCCACTGCTTAA
GCCTCAATAAAGCTTGCCTTGAGTGCTTCAAGTAGTGTGTGCCCGTCTGTTGTGTGACTCTGGTAACTAG
AGATCCCTCAGACCCTTTTAGTCAGTGTGGAAAATCTCTAGCAGCATGTGAGCAAAAGGCCAGCAAAAGG
CCAGGAACCGTAAAAAGGCCGCGTTGCTGGCGTTTTTCCATAGGCTCCGCCCCCCTGACGAGCATCACAA
AAATCGACGCTCAAGTCAGAGGTGGCGAAACCCGACAGGACTATAAAGATACCAGGCGTTTCCCCCTGGA
AGCTCCCTCGTGCGCTCTCCTGTTCCGACCCTGCCGCTTACCGGATACCTGTCCGCCTTTCTCCCTTCGG
GAAGCGTGGCGCTTTCTCATAGCTCACGCTGTAGGTATCTCAGTTCGGTGTAGGTCGTTCGCTCCAAGCT
GGGCTGTGTGCACGAACCCCCCGTTCAGCCCGACCGCTGCGCCTTATCCGGTAACTATCGTCTTGAGTCC
AACCCGGTAAGACACGACTTATCGCCACTGGCAGCAGCCACTGGTAACAGGATTAGCAGAGCGAGGTATG
TAGGCGGTGCTACAGAGTTCTTGAAGTGGTGGCCTAACTACGGCTACACTAGAAGAACAGTATTTGGTAT
CTGCGCTCTGCTGAAGCCAGTTACCTTCGGAAAAAGAGTTGGTAGCTCTTGATCCGGCAAACAAACCACC
GCTGGTAGCGGTGGTTTTTTTGTTTGCAAGCAGCAGATTACGCGCAGAAAAAAAGGATCTCAAGAAGATC
CTTTGATCTTTTCTACGGGGTCTGACGCTCAGTGGAACGAAAACTCACGTTAAGGGATTTTGGTCATGAG
ATTATCAAAAAGGATCTTCACCTAGATCCTTTTAAATTAAAAATGAAGTTTTAAATCAATCTAAAGTATA
TATGAGTAAACTTGGTCTGACAGTTACCAATGCTTAATCAGTGAGGCACCTATCTCAGCGATCTGTCTAT
TTCGTTCATCCATAGTTGCCTGACTCCCCGTCGTGTAGATAACTACGATACGGGAGGGCTTACCATCTGG
CCCCAGTGCTGCAATGATACCGCGAGACCCACGCTCACCGGCTCCAGATTTATCAGCAATAAACCAGCCA
GCCGGAAGGGCCGAGCGCAGAAGTGGTCCTGCAACTTTATCCGCCTCCATCCAGTCTATTAATTGTTGCC
GGGAAGCTAGAGTAAGTAGTTCGCCAGTTAATAGTTTGCGCAACGTTGTTGCCATTGCTACAGGCATCGT
GGTGTCACGCTCGTCGTTTGGTATGGCTTCATTCAGCTCCGGTTCCCAACGATCAAGGCGAGTTACATGA
TCCCCCATGTTGTGCAAAAAAGCGGTTAGCTCCTTCGGTCCTCCGATCGTTGTCAGAAGTAAGTTGGCCG
CAGTGTTATCACTCATGGTTATGGCAGCACTGCATAATTCTCTTACTGTCATGCCATCCGTAAGATGCTT
TTCTGTGACTGGTGAGTACTCAACCAAGTCATTCTGAGAATAGTGTATGCGGCGACCGAGTTGCTCTTGC
CCGGCGTCAATACGGGATAATACCGCGCCACATAGCAGAACTTTAAAAGTGCTCATCATTGGAAAACGTT
CTTCGGGGCGAAAACTCTCAAGGATCTTACCGCTGTTGAGATCCAGTTCGATGTAACCCACTCGTGCACC
CAACTGATCTTCAGCATCTTTTACTTTCACCAGCGTTTCTGGGTGAGCAAAAACAGGAAGGCAAAATGCC
GCAAAAAAGGGAATAAGGGCGACACGGAAATGTTGAATACTCATACTCTTCCTTTTTCAATATTATTGAA
GCATTTATCAGGGTTATTGTCTCATGAGCGGATACATATTTGAATGTATTTAGAAAAATAAACAAATAGG
GGTTCCGCGCACATTTCCCCGAAAAGTGCCACCTGACGTCGATCGACGGATCGGGA
Features (pLannotate 1.2.2; 19 found; start..end, strand, type, name):
     16..68      -  misc_feature   bom (fragment): basis of mobility region from pBR322
    307..610     +  enhancer       CMV enhancer: human cytomegalovirus immediate early enhancer
    611..803     +  promoter       CMV promoter (fragment): human cytomegalovirus (CMV) immediate early promoter
    802..969     +  LTR            5' LTR (truncated) (fragment): truncated 5' long terminal repeat (LTR) from HIV-1
   1016..1141    +  misc_feature   HIV-1 Ψ: packaging signal of human immunodeficiency virus type 1
   1125..1461    +  CDS            HIV-1 gag (fragment): gag protein from human immunodeficiency virus 1; gag
   1638..1871    +  misc_feature   RRE: The Rev response element (RRE) of HIV-1 allows for Rev-dependent mRNA export from the nucleus to the cytoplasm.
   2248..2348    +  CDS            Rev (fragment): human immunodeficiency virus 1 (HIV-1) Rev protein; rev; enhances nuclear export of unspliced and incompletely spliced viral mRNAs
   2394..2511    +  misc_feature   cPPT/CTS: central polypurine tract and central termination sequence of HIV-1
   2597..2911    +  promoter       tight TRE promoter: Tet-responsive promoter PTight, consisting of seven tet operator sequences followed by the minimal CMV promoter
   4104..4426    +  CDS            DD-C (fragment): destabilization domain that can be stabilized by Shield1 in the ProteoTuner™ system FKBP12 mutant optimized for use as a C-terminal tag
   4442..4460    -  misc_feature   MCS (fragment): pBluescript multiple cloning site
   4474..4803    +  promoter       SV40 promoter: SV40 enhancer and early promoter
   4817..5416    +  CDS            PuroR: puromycin N-acetyltransferase; pac from Streptomyces alboniger; confers resistance to puromycin
   5516..6016    +  CDS            nef (fragment): NEF_HV1LA - Experimental evidence at protein level: Swiss-Prot protein existence level 1. Extracellular Nef protein targets CD4(+) T-lymphocytes for apoptosis by interacting with CXCR4 surface receptors. From Human immunodeficiency virus type 1 group M subtype B (isolate Lai) (HIV-1).
   6023..6203    +  LTR            5' LTR (truncated): truncated 5' long terminal repeat (LTR) from HIV-1
   6265..6853    -  rep_origin     ori: high-copy-number ColE1/pMB1/pBR322/pUC origin of replication
   7024..7884    -  CDS            AmpR: β-lactamase; bla; confers resistance to ampicillin, carbenicillin, and related antibiotics
   7885..7989    -  promoter       AmpR promoter: bla
