[The description below was written by a language model from this plasmid's Addgene catalogue record and pLannotate feature annotations shown in this document.]
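Description:
pMA3228 is an 8,036 bp HIV-1-based lentiviral transfer vector built on the homemade pMA3200 backbone. It provides doxycycline-regulated expression of a mutant Pseudomonas aeruginosa exotoxin Y whose protein level is conditionally stabilized. In bacteria it replicates from a high-copy ColE1/pUC-type origin and is selected with ampicillin through the bla gene and its own promoter. The viral portion begins with a CMV enhancer/promoter fused to a truncated 5' LTR, which drives Tat-independent transcription of the genomic RNA in packaging cells. This is followed by the Ψ packaging signal extending into a gag fragment, the Rev response element for nuclear export of the unspliced genome, and the cPPT/CTS element, which aids nuclear import in target cells. A second truncated LTR, preceded by nef-derived sequence, closes the provirus.

Between these elements, a TRE-Tight promoter (seven tet operators upstream of a minimal CMV promoter) controls the codon-optimized ExoY K81M coding sequence. The feature table does not annotate this insert, but it would fall in the gap between the promoter and the downstream tag region. ExoY is fused at its C terminus to a Myc epitope and to a destabilized FKBP12 domain carrying E31G, R71G and K105E. This domain targets the fusion for degradation unless a stabilizing ligand such as Shield1 is present. Expression is therefore gated twice, transcriptionally by a tetracycline transactivator that must be supplied separately and post-translationally by the ligand. A downstream SV40 promoter drives puromycin N-acetyltransferase for selection of transduced mammalian cells. The associated publication examines ExoY cyclase activity and its effects on endothelial cells; the record does not state the functional consequence of the K81M substitution.
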