Addgene plasmid #46856: pMA3228
Purpose: A lentiviral vector encoding a fusion between codon-optimized P.aeruginosa exoY mutant (K81M) and myc-tagged destabilized FKBP12
Depositing lab: Mikhail Alexeyev & Troy Stevens. Depositing organization: University of South Alabama. Publication: Pseudomonas aeruginosa exotoxin Y is a promiscuous cyclase that increases endothelial tau phosphorylation and permeability. Ochoa CD, Alexeyev M, Pastukh V, Balczon R, Stevens T. J Biol Chem. 2012 Jul 20;287(30):25407-18. doi: 10.1074/jbc.M111.301440. Epub 2012 May 25. PubMed 22637478.
Backbone
  Vector backbone: pMA3200
  Backbone manufacturer: Homemade
  Backbone size w/o insert (bp): 7471
  Total vector size (bp): 8036
  Vector type: Lentiviral
  Selectable markers: Puromycin
Growth in bacteria
  Bacterial resistance: Ampicillin, 100 μg/mL
  Growth temperature: 37°C
  Growth strain: Stbl3
  Copy number: High Copy
Gene/Insert
  Gene/Insert name: ExoY K81M
  Species: Pseudomonas aeruginosa
  Promoter: TRE-Tight
  Tag / fusion protein: Myc (C terminal on backbone); FKBP E31G, R71G, K105E (C terminal on backbone)
  Cloning method: Restriction Enzyme; 5′ cloning site EcoRI (destroyed during cloning); 3′ cloning site BsrGI (destroyed during cloning)
  Sequencing primers: 5′ ctatagtgaatagagttagg
Terms and licenses: Academic/Nonprofit Terms; Industry Terms: Not Available to Industry
How to cite: pMA3228 was a gift from Mikhail Alexeyev & Troy Stevens (Addgene plasmid # 46856 ; http://n2t.net/addgene:46856 ; RRID:Addgene_46856)
