>Addgene plasmid #46856 | pMA3228 | addgene partial sequence | sequence record 68765 | pBabe3 5'-ACCCTAACTGACACACATTCC-3'
CGGCCATCAATTCCTGCATTTATTCCAGTTCCAGAAGCTCCACATCGAAGACGAGAGTGGCATGTGGTGG
GATGATGCCTGGGTGCCCAGTGGCACCATAGGCATAATCTGGAGATATAGTCAGTTTGGCTCCCTGACCC
ACACTCATCTGGGCAACCCCTTCTTCCCAGCCTCGGATCACCTCCTGCTTGCCTAGCATAAACTTAAAGG
GCTTGTTTCTGTCCCGAGAGGAATCGACTTTCTTTCCATCTCCAAGCATCCCGGTGTAGTGCACCACACA
GGTCTGGCCGCGCTTGGGGAAGGTGCGCCCGTCTCCTGGGGAGATGGTTTCCACCTGCACTCCCAGGTCC
TCCTCGCTGATGAGTTTCTGCTCCCCAACCAGCTCCACCTTCCTCTGGAAGAAGTCCAGGGCCTCCTGGA
AGCCGGGCCTCAGGGGCACGTTCCAGTCGGGGTGGGCGGTGAAGTGGTAGCCGTTGCCCTTGATGCACTC
CACCAGCAGGCTGAAGCTCTTCCTGTCGGCCACCACGCACACCTCGTCGAACCTCACGCTCTCCTCGCCC
ACCCTGTGCTCCATCGCCCTGGGCAGGTAGAAGGTGGCGGGGAAGTTGTCGCCCATGTGGCTGCCGGGGT
TGCCGGCGTCGTCGCTGTGGTGGAACATCTCCCTGTGCTCGCCCCTGCCCAGGCAGTCGTTCAGGGCGTC
CACCA
