>Addgene plasmid #46856 | pMA3228 | addgene partial sequence | sequence record 71187 | LNCX 5'-AGCTCGTTTAGTGAACCGTCAGATC-3'
GATGACGGCCACAGGCAGGTGGTGAGCAATGCCACAGCCCAGCCTGGCCCCCTGCTGAGGCCTGCTGACA
TGCAGGCCAGGGCCCTCCAGGACCTGTTTGATGCCCAGGGAGTGGGAGTGCCTGTGGAGCATGCCCTGAG
GATGCAGGCTGTGGCCAGGCAGACCAACACAGTGTTTGGCATCAGGCCTGTGGAGAGGATTGTGACCACC
CTGATTGAGGAGGGCTTCCCCACCATGGGCTTCTCTGTGAAGGGCAAGAGCAGCAACTGGGGCCCCCAGG
CTGGCTTCATCTGTGTGGACCAGCACCTGAGCAAGAGGGAGGACAGGGACACAGCTGAGATCAGGAAGCT
GAACCTGGCTGTGGCCAAGGGCATGGATGGAGGAGCCTACACCCAGACAGACCTGAGGATCAGCAGGCAG
AGGCTGGCTGAGCTGGTGAGGAACTTTGGCCTGGTGGCTGATGGAGTGGGCCCTGTGAGGCTGCTGACAG
CCCAGGGCCCCTCTGGCAAGAGGTATGAGTTTGAGGCCAGGCAGGAGGCTGATGGCCTGTACAGGATCAG
CAGGCTGGGCAGGAGCGAGGCCGTGCAGGTGCTGGCCAGCCCCGCCTGCGGCCTGGCCATGACCGCCGAC
TAC
